Addgene plasmid #20711: pGEX Itk TEC
Depositing lab: Leslie Berg. Depositing organization: University of Massachusetts, Worcester. Publication: Biochemical interactions integrating Itk with the T cell receptor-initiated signaling cascade. Bunnell SC, Diehn M, Yaffe MB, Findell PR, Cantley LC, Berg LJ. J Biol Chem. 2000 Jan 21. 275(3):2219-30. 10.1074/jbc.275.3.2219 PubMed 10636929.
Backbone
  Vector backbone: pGEX-2T
  Backbone manufacturer: Amersham
  Backbone size w/o insert (bp): 4900
  Vector type: Bacterial Expression
Growth in bacteria
  Bacterial resistance: Ampicillin, 100 μg/mL
  Growth temperature: 37°C
  Growth strain: DH5alpha
  Copy number: High Copy
Gene/Insert
  Gene/Insert name: Itk TEC (alt name: IL2-inducible T-cell kinase)
  Species: M. musculus (mouse)
  Mutation: amino acids 97-174
  Entrez Gene: Itk (a.k.a. Emt, Tcsk, Tsk)
  Tag / fusion protein: GST (N terminal on backbone)
  Cloning method: Restriction Enzyme; 5′ cloning site BamHI (unknown if destroyed); 3′ cloning site BamHI (unknown if destroyed)
  Sequencing primers: 5′ pGEX 5'
Terms and licenses: Academic/Nonprofit Terms; Industry Terms: Not Available to Industry
How to cite: pGEX Itk TEC was a gift from Leslie Berg (Addgene plasmid # 20711 ; http://n2t.net/addgene:20711 ; RRID:Addgene_20711)
