[The description below was written by a language model from this plasmid's Addgene catalogue record.]
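Description:
pGEX Itk TEC is a bacterial expression plasmid built on the pGEX-2T backbone (about 4.9 kb without insert) and designed to produce a glutathione S-transferase fusion protein in E. coli. It is maintained as a high-copy plasmid under ampicillin selection. No feature table is provided with the record, so individual backbone elements are not itemised. Vectors of the pGEX-2T family generally drive expression of the GST fusion from an IPTG-inducible tac promoter, carry a lacI repressor gene, and encode a thrombin cleavage site between GST and the cloned fragment.

The insert is a fragment of mouse Itk (IL2-inducible T-cell kinase, also known as Emt or Tsk) covering amino acids 97–174, which the construct name identifies as the Tec homology region of this Tec-family tyrosine kinase. It was cloned by restriction digestion into BamHI at both the 5′ and 3′ ends, placing it in frame downstream of the backbone-encoded N-terminal GST tag. The record does not say whether the BamHI sites were preserved. Because a single enzyme was used, insert orientation would have had to be checked.

The GST moiety allows the isolated Itk domain to be purified on glutathione resin and used as an affinity reagent. The associated publication concerns biochemical interactions linking Itk to the T cell receptor signalling cascade. This suggests that the fusion was used in pull-down or binding assays to map which partners associate with this individual Itk domain, although the record does not explicitly state the experimental application.
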