>Addgene plasmid #20711 | pGEX Itk TEC | addgene partial sequence | sequence record 26524 | 20711 with pGEX-5
CTGGTTCCGCGTGGATCCGAGAGTCGGCAGCGCTGGGTGCTGACCCTTAAAGAAGAAACGAGGAATAACA
ACAGCCTGGTATCCAAGTATCACCCTAATTTCTGGATGGATGGGCGGTGGAGGTGCTGCTCCCAGCTGGA
GAAGCCTGCTGTAGGCTGTGCTCCCTACGACCCATCCAAGAATGCTTCAAAGAAGCCTCTTCCTCCTACT
CCTGAAGACAACAGGCGGTCATTTCAGGAACCTGAAGAAACCGGATCCCCGGGAATTCATCGTGACTGAC
TGACGATCTGCCTCGCGCGTTTCGGTGATGACGGTGAAAACCTCTGACACATGCAGCTCCCGGAGACGGT
CACAGCTTGTCTGTAAGCGGATGCCGGGAGCAGACAAGCCCGTCAGGGCGCGTCAGCGGGTGTTGGCGGG
TGTCGGGGCGCAGCCATGACCCAGTCACGTAGCGATAGCGGAGTGTATAATTCTTGAAGACGAAAGGGCC
TCGTGATACGCCTATTTTTATAGGTTAATGTCATGATAATAATGGTTTCTTAGACGTCAGGTGGCACTTT
TCGGGGAAATGTGCGCGGAACCCCTATTTGTTTATTTTTCTAAATACATTCAAATATGTATCCGCTCATG
AGACAATAACCCTGATAAATGCTTCAATAATATTGAAAAAGGAAGAGTATGAGTATTCAACATTTCCGTG
TCGCCCTTATTCCCTTTTTTGCGGCATTTTGCCTTCCTGTTTTTGCTCACCCAGAAAC
